>Addgene plasmid #48189 | Flag-ATXN1 | depositor full sequence | sequence record 69308 | Flag-ATXN1 sequence 7438 bps
GGCGTAATCTGCTGCTTGCAAACAAAAAAACCACCGCTACCAGCGGTGGTTTGTTTGCCGGATCAAGAGC
TACCAACTCTTTTTCCGAAGGTAACTGGCTTCAGCAGAGCGCAGATACCAAATACTGTCCTTCTAGTGTA
GCCGTAGTTAGGCCACCACTTCAAGAACTCTGTAGCACCGCCTACATACCTCGCTCTGCTAATCCTGTTA
CCAGTGGCTGCTGCCAGTGGCGATAAGTCGTGTCTTACCGGGTTGGACTCAAGACGATAGTTACCGGATA
AGGCGCAGCGGTCGGGCTGAACGGGGGGTTCGTGCACACAGCCCAGCTTGGAGCGAACGACCTACACCGA
ACTGAGATACCTACAGCGTGAGCATTGAGAAAGCGCCACGCTTCCCGAAGGGAGAAAGGCGGACAGGTAT
CCGGTAAGCGGCAGGGTCGGAACAGGAGAGCGCACGAGGGAGCTTCCAGGGGGAAACGCCTGGTATCTTT
ATAGTCCTGTCGGGTTTCGCCACCTCTGACTTGAGCGTCGATTTTTGTGATGCTCGTCAGGGGGGCGGAG
CCTATGGAAAAACGCCAGCAACGCAAGCTAGCTTCTAGCTAGAAATTGTAAACGTTAATATTTTGTTAAA
ATTCGCGTTAAATTTTTGTTAAATCAGCTCATTTTTTAACCAATAGGCCGAAATCGGCAAAATCCCTTAT
AAATCAAAAGAATAGCCCGAGATAGGGT
[37 nt withheld, positions 729-765]
AAAGAACGTGGACTCCAACGTCAAAGGGCGAAAAACCGTCTATCAGGGCGATGGCC
[115 nt withheld, positions 822-936]
G
[144 nt withheld, positions 938-1081]
ACCGTATAACGTGCTTTCCTCGTTG
[64 nt withheld, positions 1107-1170]
CTGGATTACCAAAGGGCCTCGTGATACGCCTATTTTTATAGGTTAATGTCATGATAATAATGGTTTCTTA
GACGTCAGGTGGCACTTTTCGGGGAAATGTGCGCGGAACCCCTATTTGTTTATTTTTCTAAATACATTCA
AATATGTATCCGCTCATGAGACAATAACCCTGATAAATGCTTCAATAATATTGAAAAAGGAAGAGTATGA
GTATTCAACATTTCCGTGTCGCCCTTATTCCCTTTTTTGCGGCATTTTGCCTTCCTGTTTTTGCTCACCC
AGAAACGCTGGTGAAAGTAAAAGATGCTGAAGATCAGTTGGGTGCACGAGTGGGTTACATCGAACTGGAT
CTCAACAGCGGTAAGATCCTTGAGAGTTTTCGCCCCGAAGAACGTTTTCCAATGATGAGCACTTTTAAAG
TTCTGCTATGTGGCGCGGTATTATCCCGTGTTGACGCCGGGCAAGAGCAACTCGGTCGCCGCATACACTA
TTCTCAGAATGACTTGGTTGAGTACTCACCAGTCACAGAAAAGCATCTTACGGATGGCATGACAGTAAGA
GAATTATGCAGTGCTGCCATAACCATGAGTGATAACACTGCGGCCAACTTACTTCTGACAACGATCGGAG
GACCGAAGGAGCTAACCGCTTTTTTGCACAACATGGGGGATCATGTAACTCGCCTTGATCGTTGGGAACC
GGAGCTGAATGAAGCCATACCAAACGACGAGCGTGACACCACGATGCCTGCAGCAATGGCAACAACGTTG
CGCAAACTATTAACTGGCGAACTACTTACTCTAGCTTCCCGGCAACAATTAATAGACTGGATGGAGGCGG
ATAAAGTTGCAGGACCACTTCTGCGCTCGGCCCTTCCGGCTGGCTGGTTTATTGCTGATAAATCTGGAGC
CGGTGAGCGTGGGTCTCGCGGTATCATTGCAGCACTGGGGCCAGATGGTAAGCCCTCCCGTATCGTAGTT
ATCTACACGACGGGGAGTCAGGCAACTATGGATGAACGAAATAGACAGATCGCTGAGATAGGTGCCTCAC
TGATTAAGCATTGGTAACTGTCAGACCAAGTTTACTCATATATACTTTAGATTGATTTAAAACTTCATTT
TTAATTTCTCTAGCGCGTTGACATTGATTATTGACTAGTTATTAATAGTAATCAATTACGGGGTCATTAG
TTCATAGCCCATATATGGAGTTCCGCGTTACATAACTTACGGTAAATGGCCCGCCTGGCTGACCGCCCAA
CGACCCCCGCCCATTGACGTCAATAATGACGTATGTTCCCATAGTAACGCCAATAGGGACTTTCCATTGA
CGTCAATGGGTGGACTATTTACGGTAAACTGCCCACTTGGCAGTACATCAAGTGTATCATATGCCAAGTA
CGCCCCCTATTGACGTCAATGACGGTAAATGGCCCGCCTGGCATTATGCCCAGTACATGACCTTATGGGA
CTTTCCTACTTGGCAGTACATCTACGTATTAGTCATCGCTATTACCATGGTGATGCGGTTTTGGCAGTAC
ATCAATGGGCGTGGATAGCGGTTTGACTCACGGGGATTTCCAAGTCTCCACCCCATTGACGTCAATGGGA
GTTTGTTTTGGCACCAAAATCAACGGGACTTTCCAAAATGTCGTAACAACTCCGCCCCATTGACGCAAAT
GGGCGGTAGGCGTGTACGGTGGGAGGTCTATATAAGCAGAGCTCTCTGGCTAACTAGAGAACCCACTGCT
TACTGGCTTATCGAAATTAATACGACTCACTATAGGGAGACCCAAGCTTGGTACCGAGCTCGGATCCACT
AGTAACGGCCGCCAGTGTGCTGGAATTCCGTGACTTTCCGTTTATCAGACTAAAATCAGAGCCATCCAGA
CAGTGAAACAGTCACCGTGGAGGGGGGACGGCGAAAAATGGACTACAAAGACGACGACGACAAAAAATCC
AACCAAGAGCGGAGCAACGAATGCCTGCCTCCCAAGAAGCGCGAGATCCCCGCCACCAGCCGGTCCTCCG
AGGAGAAGGCCCCTACCCTGCCCAGCGACAACCACCGGGTGGAGGGCACAGCATGGCTCCCGGGCAACCC
TGGTGGCCGGGGCCACGGGGGCGGGAGGCATGGGCCGGCAGGGACCTCGGTGGAGCTTGGTTTACAACAG
GGAATAGGTTTACACAAAGCATTGTCCACAGGGCTGGACTACTCCCCGCCCAGCGCTCCCAGGTCTGTCC
CCGTGGCCACCACGCTGCCTGCCGCGTACGCCACCCCGCAGCCAGGGACCCCGGTGTCCCCCGTACAGTA
CGCTCACCTGCCGCACACCTTCCAGTTCATTGGGTCCTCCCAATACAGTGGAACCTATGCCAGCTTCATC
CCATCACAGCTGATCCCCCCAACCGCCAACCCCGTCACCAGTGCAGTGGCCTCGGCCGCAGGGGCCACCA
CTCCATCCCAGCGCTCCCAGCTGGAGGCCTATTCCACTCTGCTGGCCAACATGGGCAGTCTGAGCCAGAC
GCCGGGACACAAGGCTGAGCAGCAGCACCTCAGCAGGGCTCCGGGGCTCATCACCCCGGGGTCCCCCCCA
CCAGCCCAGCAGAACCAGTACGTCCACATTTCCAGTTCTCCGCAGAACACCGGCCGCACCGCCTCTCCTC
CGGCCATCCCCGTCCACCTCCACCCCCACCAGACGATGATCCCACACACGCTCACCCTGGGGCCCCCCTC
CCAGGTCGTCATGCAATACGCCGACTCCGGCAGCCACTTTGTCCCTCGGGAGGCCACCAAGAAAGCTGAG
AGCAGCCGGCTGCAGCAGGCCATCCAGGCCAAGGAGGTCCTGAACGGTGAGATGGAGAAGAGCCGGCGGT
ACGGGGCCCCGTCCTCAGCCGACCTGGGCCTGGGCAAGGCAGGCGGCAAGTCGGTTCCTCACCCGTACGA
GTCCAGGCACGTGGTGGTCCACCCGAGCCCCTCAGACTACAGCAGTCGTGATCCTTCGGGGGTCCGGGCC
TCTGTGATGGTCCTGCCCAACAGCAACACGCCCGCAGCTGACCTGGAGGTGCAACAGGCCACTCATCGTG
AAGCCTCCCCTTCTACCCTCAACGACAAAAGTGGCCTGCATTTAGGGAAGCCTGGCCACCGGTCCTACGC
GCTCTCACCCCACACGGTCATTCAGACCACACACAGTGCTTCAGAGCCACTCCCGGTGGGACTGCCAGCC
ACGGCCTTCTACGCAGGGACTCAACCCCCTGTCATCGGCTACCTGAGCGGCCAGCAGCAAGCAATCACCT
ACGCCGGCAGCCTGCCCCAGCACCTGGTGATCCCCGGCACACAGCCCCTGCTCATCCCGGTCGGCAGCAC
TGACATGGAAGCGTCGGGGGCAGCCCCGGCCATAGTCACGTCATCCCCCCAGTTTGCTGCAGTGCCTCAC
ACGTTCGTCACCACCGCCCTTCCCAAGAGCGAGAACTTCAACCCTGAGGCCCTGGTCACCCAGGCCGCCT
ACCCAGCCATGGTGCAGGCCCAGATCCACCTGCCTGTGGTGCAGTCCGTGGCCTCCCCGGCGGCGGCTCC
CCCTACGCTGCCTCCCTACTTCATGAAAGGCTCCATCATCCAGTTGGCCAACGGGGAGCTAAAGAAGGTG
GAAGACTTAAAAACAGAAGATTTCATCCAGAGTGCAGAGATAAGCAACGACCTGAAGATCGACTCCAGCA
CCGTAGAGAGGATTGAAGACAGCCATAGCCCGGGCGTGGCCGTGATACAGTTCGCCGTCGGGGAGCACCG
AGCCCAGGTCAGCGTTGAAGTTTTGGTAGAGTATCCTTTTTTTGTGTTTGGACAGGGCTGGTCATCCTGC
TGTCCGGAGAGAACCAGCCAGCTCTTTGATTTGCCGTGTTCCAAACTCTCAGTTGGGGATGTCTGCATCT
CGCTTACCCTCAAGAACCTGAAGAACGGCTCTGTTAAAAAGGGCCAGCCCGTGGATCCCGCCAGCGTCCT
GCTGAAGCACTCAAAGGCCGACGGCCTGGCGGGCAGCAGACACAGGTATGCCGAGCAGGAAAACGGAATC
AACCAGGGGAGTGCCCAGATGCTCTCTGAGAATGGCGAACTGAAGTTTCCAGAGAAAATGGGATTGCCTG
CAGCGCCCTTCCTCACCAAAATAGAACCCAGCAAGCCCGCGGCAACGAGGAAGAGGAGGTGGTCGGCGCC
AGAGAGCCGCAAACTGGAGAAGTCAGAAGACGAACCACCTTTGACTCTTCCTAAGCCTTCTCTAATTCCT
CAGGAGGTTAAGATTTGCATTGAAGGCCGGTCTAATGTAGGCAAGTAGAGGCAGCGTGGGGGAAAGGAAA
CGTGGCTCTCCCTTATCATTTGTATCCAGATTACTGTACTGTAGGCTAAAATAACACAGTATTTACATGT
TATCTTCTTAATTTTAGGTTTCTGTTCTAACCTTGTCATTAGAGTTACAGCAGGTGTGTCGCAGGAGACT
GGTGCATATGCTTTTTCCACGAGTGTCTGTCTGGAATTCTGCAGATATCCATCACACTGGCGGCCGCTCG
AGCATGCATCTAGAGGATCTTTGTGAAGGAACCTTACTTCTGTGGTGTGACATAATTGGACAAACTACCT
ACAGAGATTTAAAGCTCTAAGGTAAATATAAAATTTTTAAGTGTATAATGTGTTAAACTACTGATTCTAA
TTGTTTGTGTATTTTAGATTCCAACCTATGGAACTGATGAATGGGAGCAGTGGTGGAATGCCTTTAATGA
GGAAAACCTGTTTTGCTCAGAAGAAATGCCATCTAGTGATGATGAGGCTACTGCTGACTCTCAACATTCT
ACTCCTCCAAAAAAGAAGAGAAAGGTAGAAGACCCCAAGGACTTTCCTTCAGAATTGCTAAGTTTTTTGA
GTCATGCTGTGTTTAGTAATAGAACTCTTGCTTGCTTTGCTATTTACACCACAAAGGAAAAAGCTGCACT
GCTATACAAGAAAATTATGGAAAAATATTTGATGTATAGTGCCTTGACTAGAGATCATAATCAGCCATAC
CACATTTGTAGAGGTTTTACTTGCTTTAAAAAACCTCCCACACCTCCCCCTGAACCTGAAACATAAAATG
AATGCAATTGTTGTTGTTAACTTGTTTATTGCAGCTTATAATGGTTACAAATAAAGCAATAGCATCACAA
ATTTCACAAATAAAGCATTTTTTTCACTGCATTCTAGTTGTGGTTTGTCCAAACTCATCAATGTATCTTA
TCATGTCTGGATCATCCCGCCATGGTATCAACGCCATATTTCTATTTACAGTAGGGACCTCTTCGTTGTG
TAGGTACCGCTGTATTCCTAGGGAAATAGTAGAGGCACCTTGAACTGTCTGCATCAGCCATATAGCCCCC
GCTGTTCGACTTACAAACACAGGCACAGTACTGACAAACCCATACACCTCCTCTGAAATACCCATAGTTG
CTAGGGCTGTCTCCGAACTCATTACACCCTCCAAAGTCAGAGCTGTAATTTCGCCATCAAGGGCAGCGAG
GGCTTCTCCAGATAAAATAGCTTCTGCCGAGAGTCCCGTAAGGGTAGACACTTCAGCTAATCCCTCGATG
AGGTCTACTAGAATAGTCAGTGCGGCTCCCATTTTGAAAATTCACTTACTTGATCAGCTTCAGAAGATGG
CGGAGGGCCTCCAACACAGTAATTTTCCTCCCGACTCTTAAAATAGAAAATGTCAAGTCAGTTAAGCAGG
AAGTGGACTAACTGACGCAGCTGGCCGTGCGACATCCTCTTTTAATTAGTTGCTAGGCAACGCCCTCCAG
AGGGCGTGTGGTTTTGCAAGAGGAAGCAAAAGCCTCTCCACCCAGGCCTAGAATGTTTCCACCCAATCAT
TACTATGACAACAGCTGTTTTTTTTAGTATTAAGCAGAGGCCGGGGACCCCTGGGCCCGCTTACTCTGGA
GAAAAAGAAGAGAGGCATTGTAGAGGCTTCCAGAGGCAACTTGTCAAAACAGGACTGCTTCTATTTCTGT
CACACTGTCTGGCCCTGTCACAAGGTCCAGCACCTCCATACCCCCTTTAATAAGCAGTTTGGGAACGGGT
GCGGGTCTTACTCCGCCCATCCCGCCCCTAACTCCGCCCAGTTCCGCCCATTCTCCGCCCCATGGCTGAC
TAATTTTTTTTATTTATGCAGAGGCCGAGGCCGCCTCGGCCTCTGAGCTATTCCAGAAGTAGTGAGGAGG
CTTTTTTGGAGGCCTAGGCTTTTGCAAAAAGCTAATTC
Features (pLannotate 1.2.2; 19 found; start..end, strand, type, name):
      2..570     +  rep_origin     ori: high-copy-number ColE1/pMB1/pBR322/pUC origin of replication
    603..1061    -  rep_origin     f1 ori (sequence partly withheld): f1 bacteriophage origin of replication; arrow indicates direction of (+) strand synthesis
   1049..1170    -  CDS            M13 gene IV (fragment) (sequence partly withheld): pIV; IV; phage assembly
   1272..1376    +  promoter       AmpR promoter: bla
   1377..2237    +  CDS            AmpR: β-lactamase; bla; confers resistance to ampicillin, carbenicillin, and related antibiotics
   2310..2689    +  enhancer       CMV enhancer: human cytomegalovirus immediate early enhancer
   2690..2893    +  promoter       CMV promoter: human cytomegalovirus (CMV) immediate early promoter
   2889..2922    +  LTR            5' LTR (truncated) (fragment): truncated 5' long terminal repeat (LTR) from HIV-1
   2938..2956    +  promoter       T7 promoter: promoter for bacteriophage T7 RNA polymerase
   3125..5485    +  CDS            ATXN1: ATX1_HUMAN - Also known as ATX1, SCA1. Experimental evidence at protein level: Swiss-Prot protein existence level 1. Chromatin-binding factor that repress Notch signaling in the absence of Notch intracellular domain by acting as a CBF1 corepressor. Binds to the HEY promoter and might assist, along with NCOR2, RBPJ- mediated repression. Binds RNA in vitro. May be involved in RNA metabolism (PubMed:21475249). In concert with CIC and ATXN1L, involved in brain development (By similarity). From Homo sapiens (Human).
   5736..5810    +  CDS            small t antigen (fragment): SV40 (simian virus 40) small t antigen
   5812..5877    +  intron         small t intron: SV40 (simian virus 40) small t antigen intron
   6007..6027    +  CDS            SV40 NLS: nuclear localization signal of SV40 (simian virus 40) large T antigen
   6034..6168    +  CDS            LT_POVHA (fragment): Protein inferred from homology: Swiss-Prot protein existence level 3. Isoform large T antigen is a key early protein essential for both driving viral replication and inducing cellular transformation. Plays a role in viral genome replication by driving entry of quiescent cells into the cell cycle and by autoregulating the synthesis of viral early mRNA. Displays highly oncogenic activities by corrupting the host cellular checkpoint mechanisms that guard cell division and the transcription, replication, and repair of DNA. Participates in the modulation of cellular gene expression preceeding viral
   6193..6276    +  CDS            large T antigen (fragment): large T antigen from SV40 (simian virus 40)
   6299..6433    +  polyA_signal   SV40 poly(A) signal: SV40 polyadenylation signal
   6434..6802    -  CDS            VP2_POVMA (fragment): Experimental evidence at protein level: Swiss-Prot protein existence level 1. [Isoform VP3]: structural protein that resides within the core of the capsid surrounded by 72 VP1 pentamers. Following virus endocytosis and trafficking to the endoplasmic reticulum, VP2 and VP3 form oligomers and integrate into the endoplasmic reticulum membrane. Heterooligomer VP2-VP3 may create a viroporin for transporting the viral genome across the endoplasmic reticulum membrane to the cytoplasm. Nuclear entry of the viral DNA involves the selective exposure and importin recognition of VP2 or Vp3 nuclear localiz
   7170..7268    -  CDS            VP1_POVMP (fragment): Experimental evidence at protein level: Swiss-Prot protein existence level 1. Forms an icosahedral capsid with a T=7 symmetry and a 40 nm diameter. The capsid is composed of 72 pentamers linked to each other by disulfide bonds and associated with VP2 or VP3 proteins. Interacts with terminal alpha(2,3)-linked sialic acids on the cell surface to provide virion attachment to target cell. This attachment induces virion internalization predominantly through caveolin-mediated endocytosis. Once attached, the virion is internalized by caveolin- mediated endocytosis and traffics to the endoplasmic reti
   7279..7414    +  rep_origin     SV40 ori: SV40 origin of replication
