[The description below was written by a language model from this plasmid's Addgene catalogue record and pLannotate feature annotations shown in this document.]
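Description:
Flag-ATXN1 is a mammalian expression plasmid built on the Invitrogen pcDNA1.1/Amp backbone and carrying human Ataxin-1 (ATXN1, also known as ATX1 or SCA1), the polyglutamine protein associated with spinocerebellar ataxia type 1. The full depositor sequence is 7,438 bp, consistent with a backbone of about 4.8 kb plus an insert of about 2.7 kb. In bacteria it is maintained at high copy through a ColE1/pUC-type origin and selected with ampicillin via the β-lactamase gene and its native promoter. An f1 phage origin is also present, which allows single-stranded DNA production.

The ATXN1 coding sequence sits downstream of the human cytomegalovirus immediate early enhancer and promoter, which drive strong constitutive transcription in mammalian cells. A T7 promoter lies between the CMV promoter and the insert and can be used for in vitro transcription. Downstream of the gene, the transcript is processed using the SV40 small t antigen intron and the SV40 polyadenylation signal. The T antigen fragments and SV40 NLS annotated in this region are remnants of that SV40 early-region cassette rather than expressed parts of the payload. The polyomavirus VP1/VP2 fragments flanking the SV40 origin likewise appear to be backbone viral sequence, and the SV40 origin permits episomal replication in cells expressing large T antigen. The name indicates a FLAG epitope tag on Ataxin-1, but the tag is not annotated in the feature table, so its position is not confirmed by the record, nor is the polyglutamine repeat length. No mammalian selection marker is annotated, suggesting transient transfection use. The associated work concerns complex formation between Ataxin-1 and Capicua.
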