Addgene plasmid #48189: Flag-ATXN1
Purpose: Expresses Ataxin1
Depositing lab: Huda Zoghbi. Depositing organization: Baylor College of Medicine. Publication: Structural basis of protein complex formation and reconfiguration by polyglutamine disease protein Ataxin-1 and Capicua. Kim E, Lu HC, Zoghbi HY, Song JJ. Genes Dev. 2013 Mar 15;27(6):590-5. doi: 10.1101/gad.212068.112. PubMed 23512657.
Backbone
  Vector backbone: pcDNA1.1/Amp
  Backbone manufacturer: Invitrogen
  Backbone size w/o insert (bp): 4767
  Vector type: Mammalian Expression
Growth in bacteria
  Bacterial resistance: Ampicillin, 100 μg/mL
  Growth temperature: 37°C
  Growth strain: DH10B
  Copy number: High Copy
Gene/Insert
  Gene/Insert name: Ataxin1 (alt name: ATXN1, ATX1)
  Species: H. sapiens (human)
  Insert size (bp): 2671
  Entrez Gene: ATXN1 (a.k.a. ATX1, D6S504E, SCA1)
  Promoter: CMV
  Cloning method: Unknown
  Sequencing primers: 5′ CMV; 3′ EBV
Terms and licenses: Academic/Nonprofit Terms; Industry Terms: Not Available to Industry
How to cite: Flag-ATXN1 was a gift from Huda Zoghbi (Addgene plasmid # 48189 ; http://n2t.net/addgene:48189 ; RRID:Addgene_48189)
