>Addgene plasmid #48189 | Flag-ATXN1 | addgene partial sequence | sequence record 73050 | CMV-F 5'-CGCAAATGGGCGGTAGGCGTG-3'
GAGCTCTCTGGCTAACTAGAGAACCCACTGCTTACTGGCTTATCGAAATTAATACGACTCACTATAGGGA
GACCCAAGCTTGGTACCGAGCTCGGATCCACTAGTAACGGCCGCCAGTGTGCTGGAATTCCGTGACTTTC
CGTTTATCAGACTAAAATCAGAGCCATCCAGACAGTGAAACAGTCACCGTGGAGGGGGGACGGCGAAAAA
TGGACTACAAAGACGACGACGACAAAAAATCCAACCAAGAGCGGAGCAACGAATGCCTGCCTCCCAAGAA
GCGCGAGATCCCCGCCACCAGCCGGTCCTCCGAGGAGAAGGCCCCTACCCTGCCCAGCGACAACCACCGG
GTGGAGGGCACAGCATGGCTCCCGGGCAACCCTGGTGGCCGGGGCCACGGGGGCGGGAGGCATGGGCCGG
CAGGGACCTCGGTGGAGCTTGGTTTACAACAGGGAATAGGTTTACACAAAGCATTGTCCACAGGGCTGGA
CTACTCCCCGCCCAGCGCTCCCAGGTCTGTCCCCGTGGCCACCACGCTGCCTGCCGCGTACGCCACCCCG
CAGCCAGGGACCCCGGTGTCCCCCGTACAGTACGCTCACCTGCCGCACACCTTCCAGTTCATTGGGTCCT
CCCAATACAGTGGAACCTATGCCAGCTTCATCCCATCACAGCTGATCCCCCCAACCGCCAACCCCGTCAC
CAGTGCAGTGGCCTCGGCCGCAGGGGCCACCACTCCATCCCAGCGCTCCCAGCTGGAGGCCTATTCCACT
CTGCTGGCCAACATGGGCAGTCTGAGCCAGACGCCGGGACACAAGGCTGAGCAGCAGCACCTCAGCAGGG
CTCCGGGGCTTATCACCCCGGGGTCCCCCCCACCAGCCCAGCAGAACCAGTACGTCCACATTTCCAGTTC
TCCG
